>Addgene plasmid #98597 | pLgw NKX2-5-V5-EcoDam | addgene full sequence | sequence record 193210 | Addgene NGS Result
CTGTGCCTTCTAGTTGCCAGCCATCTGTTGTTTGCCCCTCCCCCGTGCCTTCCTTGACCCTGGAAGGTGC
CACTCCCACTGTCCTTTCCTAATAAAATGAGGAAATTGCATCGCATTGTCTGAGTAGGTGTCATTCTATT
CTGGGGGGTGGGGTGGGGCAGGACAGCAAGGGGGAGGATTGGGAAGACAATAGCAGGCATGCTGGGGATG
CGGTGGGCTCTATGGCTTCTGAGGCGGAAAGAACCAGCTGGGGCTCTAGGGGGTATCCCC
[124 nt withheld, positions 271-394]
C
[91 nt withheld, positions 396-486]
A
[49 nt withheld, positions 488-536]
CCTTTGACGTTGGAGTCCACGTTCTTT
[37 nt withheld, positions 564-600]
ACCCTATCTCGGTCTATTCTTTTGATTTATAAGGGATTTTGCCGATTTCGGCCTATTGGTTAAAAAATGA
GCTGATTTAACAAAAATTTAACGCGAATTAATTCTGTGGAATGTGTGTCAGTTAGGGTGTGGAAAGTCCC
CAGGCTCCCCAGCAGGCAGAAGTATGCAAAGCATGCATCTCAATTAGTCAGCAACCAGGTGTGGAAAGTC
CCCAGGCTCCCCAGCAGGCAGAAGTATGCAAAGCATGCATCTCAATTAGTCAGCAACCATAGTCCCGCCC
CTAACTCCGCCCATCCCGCCCCTAACTCCGCCCAGTTCCGCCCATTCTCCGCCCCATGGCTGACTAATTT
TTTTTATTTATGCAGAGGCCGAGGCCGCCTCTGCCTCTGAGCTATTCCAGAAGTAGTGAGGAGGCTTTTT
TGGAGGCCTAGGCTTTTGCAAAAAGCTCCCGGGAGCTTGTATATCCATTTTCGGATCTGATCAGCACGTG
TTGACAATTAATCATCGGCATAGTATATCGGCATAGTATAATACGACAAGGTGAGGAACTAAACCATGGC
CAAGTTGACCAGTGCCGTTCCGGTGCTCACCGCGCGCGACGTCGCCGGAGCGGTCGAGTTCTGGACCGAC
CGGCTCGGGTTCTCCCGGGACTTCGTGGAGGACGACTTCGCCGGTGTGGTCCGGGACGACGTGACCCTGT
TCATCAGCGCGGTCCAGGACCAGGTGGTGCCGGACAACACCCTGGCCTGGGTGTGGGTGCGCGGCCTGGA
CGAGCTGTACGCCGAGTGGTCGGAGGTCGTGTCCACGAACTTCCGGGACGCCTCCGGGCCGGCCATGACC
GAGATCGGCGAGCAGCCGTGGGGGCGGGAGTTCGCCCTGCGCGACCCGGCCGGCAACTGCGTGCACTTCG
TGGCCGAGGAGCAGGACTGACACGTGCTACGAGATTTCGATTCCACCGCCGCCTTCTATGAAAGGTTGGG
CTTCGGAATCGTTTTCCGGGACGCCGGCTGGATGATCCTCCAGCGCGGGGATCTCATGCTGGAGTTCTTC
GCCCACCCCAACTTGTTTATTGCAGCTTATAATGGTTACAAATAAAGCAATAGCATCACAAATTTCACAA
ATAAAGCATTTTTTTCACTGCATTCTAGTTGTGGTTTGTCCAAACTCATCAATGTATCTTATCATGTCTG
TATACCGTCGACCTCTAGCTAGAGCTTGGCGTAATCATGGTCATAGCTGTTTCCTGTGTGAAATTGTTAT
CCGCTCACAATTCCACACAACATACGAGCCGGAAGCATAAAGTGTAAAGCCTGGGGTGCCTAATGAGTGA
GCTAACTCACATTAATTGCGTTGCGCTCACTGCCCGCTTTCCAGTCGGGAAACCTGTCGTGCCAGCTGCA
TTAATGAATCGGCCAACGCGCGGGGAGAGGCGGTTTGCGTATTGGGCGCTCTTCCGCTTCCTCGCTCACT
GACTCGCTGCGCTCGGTCGTTCGGCTGCGGCGAGCGGTATCAGCTCACTCAAAGGCGGTAATACGGTTAT
CCACAGAATCAGGGGATAACGCAGGAAAGAACATGTGAGCAAAAGGCCAGCAAAAGGCCAGGAACCGTAA
AAAGGCCGCGTTGCTGGCGTTTTTCCATAGGCTCCGCCCCCCTGACGAGCATCACAAAAATCGACGCTCA
AGTCAGAGGTGGCGAAACCCGACAGGACTATAAAGATACCAGGCGTTTCCCCCTGGAAGCTCCCTCGTGC
GCTCTCCTGTTCCGACCCTGCCGCTTACCGGATACCTGTCCGCCTTTCTCCCTTCGGGAAGCGTGGCGCT
TTCTCATAGCTCACGCTGTAGGTATCTCAGTTCGGTGTAGGTCGTTCGCTCCAAGCTGGGCTGTGTGCAC
GAACCCCCCGTTCAGCCCGACCGCTGCGCCTTATCCGGTAACTATCGTCTTGAGTCCAACCCGGTAAGAC
ACGACTTATCGCCACTGGCAGCAGCCACTGGTAACAGGATTAGCAGAGCGAGGTATGTAGGCGGTGCTAC
AGAGTTCTTGAAGTGGTGGCCTAACTACGGCTACACTAGAAGAACAGTATTTGGTATCTGCGCTCTGCTG
AAGCCAGTTACCTTCGGAAAAAGAGTTGGTAGCTCTTGATCCGGCAAACAAACCACCGCTGGTAGCGGTG
GTTTTTTTGTTTGCAAGCAGCAGATTACGCGCAGAAAAAAAGGATCTCAAGAAGATCCTTTGATCTTTTC
TACGGGGTCTGACGCTCAGTGGAACGAAAACTCACGTTAAGGGATTTTGGTCATGAGATTATCAAAAAGG
ATCTTCACCTAGATCCTTTTAAATTAAAAATGAAGTTTTAAATCAATCTAAAGTATATATGAGTAAACTT
GGTCTGACAGTTACCAATGCTTAATCAGTGAGGCACCTATCTCAGCGATCTGTCTATTTCGTTCATCCAT
AGTTGCCTGACTCCCCGTCGTGTAGATAACTACGATACGGGAGGGCTTACCATCTGGCCCCAGTGCTGCA
ATGATACCGCGAGACCCACGCTCACCGGCTCCAGATTTATCAGCAATAAACCAGCCAGCCGGAAGGGCCG
AGCGCAGAAGTGGTCCTGCAACTTTATCCGCCTCCATCCAGTCTATTAATTGTTGCCGGGAAGCTAGAGT
AAGTAGTTCGCCAGTTAATAGTTTGCGCAACGTTGTTGCCATTGCTACAGGCATCGTGGTGTCACGCTCG
TCGTTTGGTATGGCTTCATTCAGCTCCGGTTCCCAACGATCAAGGCGAGTTACATGATCCCCCATGTTGT
GCAAAAAAGCGGTTAGCTCCTTCGGTCCTCCGATCGTTGTCAGAAGTAAGTTGGCCGCAGTGTTATCACT
CATGGTTATGGCAGCACTGCATAATTCTCTTACTGTCATGCCATCCGTAAGATGCTTTTCTGTGACTGGT
GAGTACTCAACCAAGTCATTCTGAGAATAGTGTATGCGGCGACCGAGTTGCTCTTGCCCGGCGTCAATAC
GGGATAATACCGCGCCACATAGCAGAACTTTAAAAGTGCTCATCATTGGAAAACGTTCTTCGGGGCGAAA
ACTCTCAAGGATCTTACCGCTGTTGAGATCCAGTTCGATGTAACCCACTCGTGCACCCAACTGATCTTCA
GCATCTTTTACTTTCACCAGCGTTTCTGGGTGAGCAAAAACAGGAAGGCAAAATGCCGCAAAAAAGGGAA
TAAGGGCGACACGGAAATGTTGAATACTCATACTCTTCCTTTTTCAATATTATTGAAGCATTTATCAGGG
TTATTGTCTCATGAGCGGATACATATTTGAATGTATTTAGAAAAATAAACAAATAGGGGTTCCGCGCACA
TTTCCCCGAAAAGTGCCACCTGACGTCGACGGATCGGGAGATCTCCCGATCCCCTATGGTGCACTCTCAG
TACAATCTGCTCTGATGCCGCATAGTTAAGCCAGTATCTGCTCCCTGCTTGTGTGTTGGAGGTCGCTGAG
TAGTGCGCGAGCAAAATTTAAGCTACAACAAGGCAAGGCTTGACCGACAATTGCATGAAGAATCTGCTTA
GGGTTAGGCGTTTTGCGCTGCTTCGCGATGTACGGGCCAGATATACGCGTTGACATTGATTATTGACTAG
TTATTAATAGTAATCAATTACGGGGTCATTAGTTCATAGCCCATATATGGAGTTCCGCGTTACATAACTT
ACGGTAAATGGCCCGCCTGGCTGACCGCCCAACGACCCCCGCCCATTGACGTCAATAATGACGTATGTTC
CCATAGTAACGCCAATAGGGACTTTCCATTGACGTCAATGGGTGGAGTATTTACGGTAAACTGCCCACTT
GGCAGTACATCAAGTGTATCATATGCCAAGTACGCCCCCTATTGACGTCAATGACGGTAAATGGCCCGCC
TGGCATTATGCCCAGTACATGACCTTATGGGACTTTCCTACTTGGCAGTACATCTACGTATTAGTCATCG
CTATTACCATGGTGATGCGGTTTTGGCAGTACATCAATGGGCGTGGATAGCGGTTTGACTCACGGGGATT
TCCAAGTCTCCACCCCATTGACGTCAATGGGAGTTTGTTTTGGCACCAAAATCAACGGGACTTTCCAAAA
TGTCGTAACAACTCCGCCCCATTGACGCAAATGGGCGGTAGGCGTGTACGGTGGGAGGTCTATATAAGCA
GCGCGTTTTGCCTGTACTGGGTCTCTCTGGTTAGACCAGATCTGAGCCTGGGAGCTCTCTGGCTAACTAG
GGAACCCACTGCTTAAGCCTCAATAAAGCTTGCCTTGAGTGCTTCAAGTAGTGTGTGCCCGTCTGTTGTG
TGACTCTGGTAACTAGAGATCCCTCAGACCCTTTTAGTCAGTGTGGAAAATCTCTAGCAGTGGCGCCCGA
ACAGGGACTTGAAAGCGAAAGGGAAACCAGAGGAGCTCTCTCGACGCAGGACTCGGCTTGCTGAAGCGCG
CACGGCAAGAGGCGAGGGGCGGCGACTGGTGAGTACGCCAAAAATTTTGACTAGCGGAGGCTAGAAGGAG
AGAGATGGGTGCGAGAGCGTCAGTATTAAGCGGGGGAGAATTAGATCGCGATGGGAAAAAATTCGGTTAA
GGCCAGGGGGAAAGAAAAAATATAAATTAAAACATATAGTATGGGCAAGCAGGGAGCTAGAACGATTCGC
AGTTAATCCTGGCCTGTTAGAAACATCAGAAGGCTGTAGACAAATACTGGGACAGCTACAACCATCCCTT
CAGACAGGATCAGAAGAACTTAGATCATTATATAATACAGTAGCAACCCTCTATTGTGTGCATCAAAGGA
TAGAGATAAAAGACACCAAGGAAGCTTTAGACAAGATAGAGGAAGAGCAAAACAAAAGTAAGACCACCGC
ACAGCAAGCGGCCGCTGATCTTCAGACCTGGAGGAGGAGATATGAGGGACAATTGGAGAAGTGAATTATA
TAAATATAAAGTAGTAAAAATTGAACCATTAGGAGTAGCACCCACCAAGGCAAAGAGAAGAGTGGTGCAG
AGAGAAAAAAGAGCAGTGGGAATAGGAGCTTTGTTCCTTGGGTTCTTGGGAGCAGCAGGAAGCACTATGG
GCGCAGCGTCAATGACGCTGACGGTACAGGCCAGACAATTATTGTCTGGTATAGTGCAGCAGCAGAACAA
TTTGCTGAGGGCTATTGAGGCGCAACAGCATCTGTTGCAACTCACAGTCTGGGGCATCAAGCAGCTCCAG
GCAAGAATCCTGGCTGTGGAAAGATACCTAAAGGATCAACAGCTCCTGGGGATTTGGGGTTGCTCTGGAA
AACTCATTTGCACCACTGCTGTGCCTTGGAATGCTAGTTGGAGTAATAAATCTCTGGAACAGATTTGGAA
TCACACGACCTGGATGGAGTGGGACAGAGAAATTAACAATTACACAAGCTTAATACACTCCTTAATTGAA
GAATCGCAAAACCAGCAAGAAAAGAATGAACAAGAATTATTGGAATTAGATAAATGGGCAAGTTTGTGGA
ATTGGTTTAACATAACAAATTGGCTGTGGTATATAAAATTATTCATAATGATAGTAGGAGGCTTGGTAGG
TTTAAGAATAGTTTTTGCTGTACTTTCTATAGTGAATAGAGTTAGGCAGGGATATTCACCATTATCGTTT
CAGACCCACCTCCCAACCCCGAGGGGACCCGACAGGCCCGAAGGAATAGAAGAAGAAGGTGGAGAGAGAG
ACAGAGACAGATCCATTCGATTAGTGAACGGATCCCCCGGGCTGCAGGAATTCAGATCTCGGCCGCATAT
TAAGTGCATTGTTCTCGATACCGCTAAGTGCATTGTTCTCGTTAGCTCGATGGACAAGTGCATTGTTCTC
TTGCTGAAAGCTCGATGGACAAGTGCATTGTTCTCTTGCTGAAAGCTCGATGGACAAGTGCATTGTTCTC
TTGCTGAAAGCTCAGTACCCGGGAGTACCCTCGACCGCCGGAGTATAAATAGAGGCGCTTCGTCTACGGA
GCGACAATTCAATTCAAACAAGCAAAGTGAACACGTCGCTAAGCGAAAGCTAAGCAAATAAACAAGCGCA
GCTGAACAAGCTAAACAATCTGCAGTAAAGTGCAAGTTAAAGTGAATCAATTAAAAGTAACCAGCAACCA
AGTAAATCAACTGCAACTACTGAAATCTGCCAAGAAGTAATTATTGAATACAAGAAGAGAACTCTGAATA
CTTTCAACAAGTTACCGAGAAAGAAGAACTCACACACAGCTAGATCAAACAAGTTTGTACAAAAAAGCAG
GCTGGCGCCGGAACCAATTCAGTCGACTGGATCCGACCATGTTCCCCAGCCCTGCGCTCACACCCACGCC
TTTCTCAGTCAAAGACATCCTGAACCTGGAGCAGCAGCAGCGTAGCCTGGCGTCTGGGGACCTGTCTGCG
CGCCTCGAGGCCACCCTGGCCCCTGCCTCCTGCATGCTGGCCGCCTTCAAGCCCGAGGCCTACTCTGGCC
CCGAGGCGGCAGCGTCCGGCCTGGCAGAGCTGCGCGCGGAGATGGGCCCCGCGCCTTCGCCCCCCAAGTG
CTCTCCTGCTTTCCCAGCCGCCCCCACATTTTACCCGGGAGCCTACGGTGACCCTGACCCAGCCAAAGAC
CCTCGGGCGGATAAAAAAGAGCTGTGCGCGCTGCAGAAGGCAGTGGAGCTGGACAAAGCCGAGACGGATG
GCGCCGAGAGACCACGCGCACGGCGGCGACGGAAGCCACGCGTGCTCTTCTCGCAGGCGCAGGTCTACGA
GCTGGAGCGGCGCTTCAAGCAACAGCGGTACCTGTCGGCGCCAGAGCGCGACCAGCTGGCCAGCGTGCTG
AAGCTCACGTCCACGCAGGTCAAGATCTGGTTCCAGAACCGTCGCTACAAGTGCAAGCGACAGCGGCAGG
ACCAGACTCTGGAGCTTCTGGGGCCGCCGCCGCCGCCCGCGCGCAGGATCGCGGTGCCCGTGCTGGTGCG
CGACGGGAAGCCCTGCCTGGGGGACCCCGCGGCCTACGCTCCCGCCTACGGCGTGGGTCTCAATGCCTAT
GGCTACAACGCCTACCCCTACCCCAGCTACGGCGGCGCGGCCTGCAGTCCCGGCTACAGCTGCGCCGCCT
ACCCCGCTGCGCCCCCCGCCGCGCAGCCCCCCGCCGCCTCCGCCAACAGCAACTTCGTGAACTTTGGCGT
CGGGGACTTGAACACCGTGCAGAGTCCCGGGATGCCGCAGGGCAATTCGGGCGTCTCCACGCTGCACGGC
ATCCGAGCCTGGTCGCGGCCGCACTCGAGATATCTAGACCCAGCTTTCTTGTACAAAGTGGTTCGATCCG
GTGGTAAGCCTATCCCTAACCCTCTCCTCGGTCTCGATTCTACGATCGATTTCGAACCGCGGATGAAGAA
AAATCGCGCTTTTTTGAAGTGGGCAGGGGGCAAGTATCCCCTGCTTGATGATATTAAACGGCATTTGCCC
AAGGGCGAATGTCTGGTTGAGCCTTTTGTAGGTGCCGGGTCGGTGTTTCTCAACACCGACTTTTCTCGTT
ATATCCTTGCCGATATCAATAGCGACCTGATCAGTCTCTATAACATTGTGAAGATGCGTACTGATGAGTA
CGTACAGGCCGCACGCGAGCTGTTTGTTCCCGAAACAAATTGCGCCGAGGTTTACTATCAGTTCCGCGAA
GAGTTCAACAAAAGCCAGGATCCGTTCCGTCGGGCGGTACTGTTTTTATATTTGAACCGCTACGGTTACA
ACGGCCTGTGTCGTTACAATCTGCGCGGTGAGTTTAACGTGCCGTTCGGCCGCTACAAAAAACCCTATTT
CCCGGAAGCAGAGTTGTATCACTTCGCTGAAAAAGCGCAGAATGCCTTTTTCTATTGTGAGTCTTACGCC
GATAGCATGGCGCGCGCAGATGATGCATCCGTCGTCTATTGCGATCCGCCTTATGCACCGCTGTCTGCGA
CCGCCAACTTTACGGCGTATCACACAAACAGTTTTACGCTTGAACAACAAGCGCATCTGGCGGAGATCGC
CGAAGGTCTGGTTGAGCGCCATATTCCAGTGCTGATCTCCAATCACGATACGATGTTAACGCGTGAGTGG
TATCAGCGCGCAAAATTGCATGTCGTCAAAGTTCGACGCAGTATAAGCAGCAACGGCGGCACACGTAAAA
AGGTGGACGAACTGCTGGCTTTGTACAAACCAGGAGTCGTTTCACCCGCGAAAAAATAACTCGAGACCTA
GAAAAACATGGAGCAATCACAAGTAGCAATACAGCAGCTACCAATGCTGATTGTGCCTGGCTAGAAGCAC
AAGAGGAGGAGGAGGTGGGTTTTCCAGTCACACCTCAGGTACCTTTAAGACCAATGACTTACAAGGCAGC
TGTAGATCTTAGCCACTTTTTAAAAGAAAAGGGGGGACTGGAAGGGCTAATTCACTCCCAACGAAGACAA
GATATCCTTGATCTGTGGATCTACCACACACAAGGCTACTTCCCTGATTGGCAGAACTACACACCAGGGC
CAGGGATCAGATATCCACTGACCTTTGGATGGTGCTACAAGCTAGTACCAGTTGAGCAAGAGAAGGTAGA
AGAAGCCAATGAAGGAGAGAACACCCGCTTGTTACACCCTGTGAGCCTGCATGGGATGGATGACCCGGAG
AGAGAAGTATTAGAGTGGAGGTTTGACAGCCGCCTAGCATTTCATCACATGGCCCGAGAGCTGCATCCGG
ACTGTACTGGGTCTCTCTGGTTAGACCAGATCTGAGCCTGGGAGCTCTCTGGCTAACTAGGGAACCCACT
GCTTAAGCCTCAATAAAGCTTGCCTTGAGTGCTTCAAGTAGTGTGTGCCCGTCTGTTGTGTGACTCTGGT
AACTAGAGATCCCTCAGACCCTTTTAGTCAGTGTGGAAAATCTCTAGCAGGGCCCGTTTAAACCCGCTGA
TCAGCCTCGA
Features (pLannotate 1.2.2; 31 found; start..end, strand, type, name):
      1..225     +  polyA_signal   bGH poly(A) signal: bovine growth hormone polyadenylation signal
    229..250     +  promoter       SV40 promoter (fragment): SV40 enhancer and early promoter
    271..699     +  rep_origin     f1 ori (sequence partly withheld): f1 bacteriophage origin of replication; arrow indicates direction of (+) strand synthesis
    713..1042    +  promoter       SV40 promoter: SV40 enhancer and early promoter
   1090..1137    +  promoter       EM7 promoter: synthetic bacterial promoter&nbsp
   1156..1530    +  CDS            BleoR: antibiotic-binding protein; Sh ble from Streptoalloteichus hindustanus; confers resistance to bleomycin, phleomycin, and Zeocin™
   1540..1665    +  CDS            ble (fragment): BLE_KLEPN - Experimental evidence at protein level: Swiss-Prot protein existence level 1. Binding protein with a strong affinity to the bleomycin family of antibiotics. Binds to CL990; an antimitotic-antibiotic compound. From Klebsiella pneumoniae.
   1660..1781    +  polyA_signal   SV40 poly(A) signal: SV40 polyadenylation signal
   1854..1870    -  protein_bind   lac operator: The lac repressor binds to the lac operator to inhibit transcription in E. coli. This inhibition can be relieved by adding lactose or isopropyl-β-D-thiogalactopyranoside (IPTG). lac repressor encoded by lacI
   1878..1908    -  promoter       lac promoter: promoter for the E. coli lac operon
   1923..1944    -  protein_bind   CAP binding site: CAP binding activates transcription in the presence of cAMP. E. coli catabolite activator protein
   1957..2049    -  CDS            lacI (fragment): lac repressor; lacI; The lac repressor binds to the lac operator to inhibit transcription in E. coli. This inhibition can be relieved by adding lactose or isopropyl-β-D-thiogalactopyranoside (IPTG).
   2232..2820    -  rep_origin     ori: high-copy-number ColE1/pMB1/pBR322/pUC origin of replication
   2991..3851    -  CDS            AmpR: β-lactamase; bla; confers resistance to ampicillin, carbenicillin, and related antibiotics
   3852..3956    -  promoter       AmpR promoter: bla
   4015..4067    -  misc_feature   bom (fragment): basis of mobility region from pBR322
   4222..4601    +  enhancer       CMV enhancer: human cytomegalovirus immediate early enhancer
   4602..4801    +  promoter       CMV promoter: human cytomegalovirus (CMV) immediate early promoter
   4819..4999    +  LTR            5' LTR (truncated): truncated 5' long terminal repeat (LTR) from HIV-1
   5046..5171    +  misc_feature   HIV-1 Ψ: packaging signal of human immunodeficiency virus type 1
   5155..5518    +  CDS            HIV-1 gag (fragment): gag protein from human immunodeficiency virus 1; gag
   5664..5897    +  misc_feature   RRE: The Rev response element (RRE) of HIV-1 allows for Rev-dependent mRNA export from the nucleus to the cytoplasm.
   6274..6375    +  CDS            Rev (fragment): human immunodeficiency virus 1 (HIV-1) Rev protein; rev; enhances nuclear export of unspliced and incompletely spliced viral mRNAs
   6588..6826    +  promoter       hsp70 promoter: Drosophila melanogaster hsp70Bb promoter
   6879..6903    +  protein_bind   attB1: mutant version of attB; recombination site for the Gateway® BP reaction BP Clonase™
   6939..7892    +  CDS            Nkx2-5: NKX25_MOUSE - Also known as Csx, Nkx-2.5, Nkx2e. Experimental evidence at protein level: Swiss-Prot protein existence level 1. Transcription factor required for the development of the heart and the spleen (PubMed:9584153, PubMed:19483677, PubMed:22560297). During heart development, acts as a transcriptional activator of ANF in cooperation with GATA4 (PubMed:9584153). Binds to the core DNA motif of NPPA promoter (PubMed:19483677). Together with PBX1, required for spleen development through a mechanism that involves CDKN2B repression (PubMed:22560297). From Mus musculus (Mouse).
   7918..7942    -  protein_bind   attB2: mutant version of attB; recombination site for the Gateway® BP reaction BP Clonase™
   7953..7994    +  CDS            V5 tag: epitope tag from simian virus 5
   8013..8846    +  CDS            dam: DMA_ECOLI - Experimental evidence at protein level: Swiss-Prot protein existence level 1. Methylates DNA within the sequence GATC and protects the DNA from cleavage by the restriction endonuclease MboI. Although it shares sequence specificity with a number of type II restriction endonucleases and methylases, it is thought to act in postreplication mismatch repair rather than as a part of a restriction modification system. May also play a role in DNA replication. From Escherichia coli (strain K12).
   8846..9352    +  CDS            nef (fragment): NEF_HV1LA - Experimental evidence at protein level: Swiss-Prot protein existence level 1. Extracellular Nef protein targets CD4(+) T-lymphocytes for apoptosis by interacting with CXCR4 surface receptors. From Human immunodeficiency virus type 1 group M subtype B (isolate Lai) (HIV-1).
   9359..9539    +  LTR            5' LTR (truncated): truncated 5' long terminal repeat (LTR) from HIV-1
