[The description below was written by a language model from this plasmid's Addgene catalogue record and pLannotate feature annotations shown in this document.]
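Description:
pLgw NKX2-5-V5-EcoDam is an HIV-1-based lentiviral vector for mammalian DamID, made by Gateway recombination of mouse Nkx2-5 into the pLgw RFC1-V5-EcoDam destination backbone. It is propagated in E. coli as a high-copy plasmid through a ColE1/pUC-type origin with ampicillin selection. The backbone also carries an f1 origin and an SV40/EM7-driven bleomycin/Zeocin resistance cassette, which lies outside the viral transfer region. A recombination-tolerant strain is listed for growth, as is usual for LTR-containing plasmids.

The viral genome is transcribed from a CMV enhancer/promoter fused to a truncated 5' LTR. This is followed by the Ψ packaging signal with a partial gag sequence and the Rev response element, which together allow packaging and Rev-dependent nuclear export of the genomic RNA in producer cells. A second truncated LTR element annotated near the end of the sequence closes the transfer region, with a bGH polyadenylation signal downstream.

The payload is driven by a minimal Drosophila hsp70 heat-shock promoter. In DamID this promoter is used uninduced, so that leaky expression yields only trace amounts of fusion protein and keeps non-specific methylation low. The Nkx2-5 coding sequence, encoding a cardiac homeodomain transcription factor, sits between attB1 and attB2 sites and reads through into a V5 epitope tag and E. coli DNA adenine methyltransferase at the C terminus. When the fusion binds chromatin, Dam methylates nearby GATC sites, leaving a mark that can be mapped to identify NKX2-5 genomic targets without antibodies. The associated publication concerns the targets of NKX2-5 and of congenital heart disease-associated NKX2-5 mutants.
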