Addgene plasmid #98597: pLgw NKX2-5-V5-EcoDam
Purpose: Mammalian DamID lentiviral vector for NKX2-5 with Dam-V5 using Gateway cloning
Depositing lab: Richard Harvey. Depositing organization: Victor Chang Cardiac Research Institute. Publication: NKX2-5 mutations causative for congenital heart disease retain functionality and are directed to hundreds of targets. Bouveret R, Waardenberg AJ, Schonrock N, Ramialison M, Doan T, de Jong D, Bondue A, Kaur G, Mohamed S, Fonoudi H, Chen CM, Wouters MA, Bhattacharya S, Plachta N, Dunwoodie SL, Chapman G, Blanpain C, Harvey RP. Elife. 2015 Jul 6;4. doi: 10.7554/eLife.06942. PubMed 26146939.
Backbone
  Vector backbone: pLgw RFC1-V5-EcoDam
  Backbone manufacturer: PMID 9733857
  Vector type: Mammalian Expression, Lentiviral ; DamID
Growth in bacteria
  Bacterial resistance: Ampicillin, 100 μg/mL
  Growth temperature: 37°C
  Growth strain: NEB Stable
  Copy number: High Copy
Gene/Insert
  Gene/Insert name: NKX2-5
  Species: M. musculus (mouse)
  Insert size (bp): 957
  Entrez Gene: Nkx2-5 (a.k.a. Csx, Nkx-2.5, Nkx2.5, tinman)
  Promoter: Heat Shock Minimal Promoter
  Tag / fusion protein: V5 and Dam (DNA adenine methyltransferase) (C terminal on backbone)
  Cloning method: Gateway Cloning
Terms and licenses: Academic/Nonprofit Terms; Industry Terms: Not Available to Industry
How to cite: pLgw NKX2-5-V5-EcoDam was a gift from Richard Harvey (Addgene plasmid # 98597 ; http://n2t.net/addgene:98597 ; RRID:Addgene_98597)
